Addgene plasmid #184941: pActin-Electra1
Purpose: beta-actin labelling with blue fluorescent protein Electra1
Depositing lab: Kiryl Piatkevich. Publication: Dual-expression system for blue fluorescent protein optimization. Papadaki S, Wang X, Wang Y, Zhang H, Jia S, Liu S, Yang M, Zhang D, Jia JM, Koster RW, Namikawa K, Piatkevich KD. Sci Rep. 2022 Jun 17;12(1):10190. doi: 10.1038/s41598-022-13214-0. PubMed 35715437.
Backbone
  Vector backbone: pN1
  Backbone size w/o insert (bp): 3954
  Vector type: Mammalian Expression
  Selectable markers: Neomycin (select with G418)
Growth in bacteria
  Bacterial resistance: Kanamycin, 50 μg/mL
  Growth temperature: 37°C
  Growth strain: DH5alpha
  Copy number: High Copy
Gene/Insert
  Gene/Insert name: Electra1-beta-Actin
  Species: Synthetic
  Insert size (bp): 1890
  GenBank ID: OL631606 DQ890960.2
  Promoter: CMV
  Tag / fusion protein: Electra1 (N terminal on backbone)
  Cloning method: Restriction Enzyme; 5′ cloning site AgeI (not destroyed); 3′ cloning site BglII (not destroyed)
  Sequencing primers: 5′ CMV-F; 3′ SV40pA-R
Terms and licenses: Academic/Nonprofit Terms; Industry Terms: Not Available to Industry
How to cite: pActin-Electra1 was a gift from Kiryl Piatkevich (Addgene plasmid # 184941 ; http://n2t.net/addgene:184941 ; RRID:Addgene_184941)
