[The description below was written by a language model from this plasmid's Addgene catalogue record and pLannotate feature annotations shown in this document.]
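Description:
pActin-Electra1 is a mammalian expression plasmid built on a pN1-type backbone for labelling the actin cytoskeleton with the blue fluorescent protein Electra1. The sequenced plasmid is about 5.8 kb. It replicates in E. coli at high copy from a ColE1/pUC-type origin and also carries an f1 phage origin. A single NeoR/KanR (aminoglycoside phosphotransferase) gene serves for selection in both hosts. The bacterial AmpR (bla) promoter drives it for kanamycin selection in bacteria, while the SV40 early promoter drives it for G418 selection of transfected mammalian cells, with an HSV TK polyadenylation signal downstream.

The payload is a single open reading frame under the human CMV immediate-early enhancer and promoter, terminated by an SV40 poly(A) signal. A fluorescent protein coding sequence of roughly 700 bp sits upstream of a beta-actin coding sequence, so the fluorophore is fused to the N terminus of actin, consistent with the catalogue's description of Electra1 as an N-terminal tag. The automated annotation labels the fluorescent protein as mRuby3. This most likely reflects sequence similarity to a related protein in the annotation database, since the catalogue identifies it as Electra1. Likewise, the actin segment is matched to the bovine protein entry, which fits the high conservation of beta-actin, and the record itself lists the insert species only as synthetic. The short large T antigen, ble and bGH poly(A) fragments appear to be partial database matches within the backbone and not functional elements.

On transfection, the fusion protein is expected to incorporate into actin filaments, allowing blue-channel imaging of the cytoskeleton. It also serves to show how Electra1 performs as a fusion tag in mammalian cells.
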