Features (pLannotate 1.2.2; 14 found; start..end, strand, type, name):
     61..364     +  enhancer       CMV enhancer: human cytomegalovirus immediate early enhancer
    365..568     +  promoter       CMV promoter: human cytomegalovirus (CMV) immediate early promoter
    613..1323    +  CDS            mRuby3: monomeric red fluorescent protein derived from mRuby2, with improved brightness and photostability (Bajar et al., 2016)
   1378..2499    +  CDS            ACTB: ACTB_BOVIN - Experimental evidence at protein level: Swiss-Prot protein existence level 1. Actin is a highly conserved protein that polymerizes to produce filaments that form cross-linked networks in the cytoplasm of cells. Actin exists in both monomeric (G-actin) and polymeric (F-actin) forms, both forms playing key functions, such as cell motility and contraction. In addition to their role in the cytoplasmic cytoskeleton, G- and F-actin also localize in the nucleus, and regulate gene transcription and motility and repair of damaged DNA. From Bos taurus (Bovine).
   2525..2609    +  CDS            large T antigen (fragment): large T antigen from SV40 (simian virus 40)
   2632..2753    +  polyA_signal   SV40 poly(A) signal: SV40 polyadenylation signal
   2787..3215    -  rep_origin     f1 ori (sequence partly withheld): f1 bacteriophage origin of replication; arrow indicates direction of (+) strand synthesis
   3242..3346    +  promoter       AmpR promoter: bla
   3415..3625    +  promoter       SV40 promoter: SV40 early promoter
   3668..4462    +  CDS            NeoR/KanR: aminoglycoside phosphotransferase from Tn5; aph(3')-II (or nptII); confers resistance to neomycin, kanamycin, and G418 (Geneticin®)
   4483..4635    +  CDS            ble (fragment): BLE_KLEPN - Experimental evidence at protein level: Swiss-Prot protein existence level 1. Binding protein with a strong affinity to the bleomycin family of antibiotics. Binds to CL990; an antimitotic-antibiotic compound. From Klebsiella pneumoniae.
   4694..4741    +  polyA_signal   HSV TK poly(A) signal: herpes simplex virus thymidine kinase polyadenylation signal (Cole and Stacy, 1985)
   4832..4848    -  polyA_signal   bGH poly(A) signal (fragment): bovine growth hormone polyadenylation signal
   5070..5658    +  rep_origin     ori: high-copy-number ColE1/pMB1/pBR322/pUC origin of replication
>Addgene plasmid #184941 | pActin-Electra1 | addgene full sequence | sequence record 369192 | Addgene NGS Result
TAGTTATTAATAGTAATCAATTACGGGGTCATTAGTTCATAGCCCATATATGGAGTTCCGCGTTACATAA
CTTACGGTAAATGGCCCGCCTGGCTGACCGCCCAACGACCCCCGCCCATTGACGTCAATAATGACGTATG
TTCCCATAGTAACGCCAATAGGGACTTTCCATTGACGTCAATGGGTGGAGTATTTACGGTAAACTGCCCA
CTTGGCAGTACATCAAGTGTATCATATGCCAAGTACGCCCCCTATTGACGTCAATGACGGTAAATGGCCC
GCCTGGCATTATGCCCAGTACATGACCTTATGGGACTTTCCTACTTGGCAGTACATCTACGTATTAGTCA
TCGCTATTACCATGGTGATGCGGTTTTGGCAGTACATCAATGGGCGTGGATAGCGGTTTGACTCACGGGG
ATTTCCAAGTCTCCACCCCATTGACGTCAATGGGAGTTTGTTTTGGCACCAAAATCAACGGGACTTTCCA
AAATGTCGTAACAACTCCGCCCCATTGACGCAAATGGGCGGTAGGCGTGTACGGTGGGAGGTCTATATAA
GCAGAGCTGGTTTAGTGAACCGTCAGATCCGCTAGCGCTACCGGTCGCCACCATGGTGTCTAAGGGCGAA
GAGCTGATCGAGGAAAATATGCGTATGAAGGTGGTCATGGAAGGTTCGGTCAACGGCCACCAATTCAAAT
GCACAGGTGAAGGAGAAGGCAGACCGTACGAGGGAGTGCAAACCATGAGGATCAAAGTCATCGAGGGAGG
ACCCCTGCCATTTGCCTTTGACATTCTTGCCACGTCGTTCCTGTTCGGCAGCAAGACCTTTATCAAGTAC
CCGGCCGACATCCCTGATTTCTTCAAACAGTCCTTTCCTGAGGGCTTTACTTGGGAAAGAGTTACGAGAT
ACGAAGATGGTGGAGTCGTCACCGTCACGCAGGACACCAGCCTTGAGGATGGGGGGCTCGTCTACAACGT
CAAGGTCAGAGGGGTAAACTTTCCCTCCAATGGTCCCGTGATGCAGAAGAAGACCGAGGGTTGGGAGCCT
TTCACAGAGATGATGTATCCAGCAAATGGTGGTCTGAGAGGATATACCGACATCGCACTGAAAGTTGATG
GTGATGGCCATCTGCACGCCAACATCGTGACAACTTACAGGTCAAAAAAGACCGTCGGGGACATCAAGAT
GCCCGGTGTCCATGCCGTTGATTACCGCCTGGAAAGGGTCGAAGAGAGTGACAATGAAACCTACGTAGTG
CTAAGAGAAGTGGCAGTTGCCAAATACAGCAACCTTGGTGGTGGCATGGACGAGCTGTACAAGTCCGGAC
TCAGATCTGGCAGCGGTGGAGGCAGCGCATCCGGCGGAAGCGGAAGCGATGATGATATCGCCGCGCTCGT
CGTCGACAACGGCTCCGGCATGTGCAAGGCCGGCTTCGCGGGCGACGATGCCCCCCGGGCCGTCTTCCCC
TCCATCGTGGGGCGCCCCAGGCACCAGGGCGTGATGGTGGGCATGGGTCAGAAGGATTCCTATGTGGGCG
ACGAGGCCCAGAGCAAGAGAGGCATCCTCACCCTGAAGTACCCCATCGAGCACGGCATCGTCACCAACTG
GGACGACATGGAGAAAATCTGGCACCACACCTTCTACAATGAGCTGCGTGTGGCTCCCGAGGAGCACCCC
GTGCTGCTGACCGAGGCCCCCCTGAACCCCAAGGCCAACCGCGAGAAGATGACCCAGATCATGTTTGAGA
CCTTCAACACCCCAGCCATGTACGTTGCTATCCAGGCTGTGCTATCCCTGTACGCCTCTGGCCGTACCAC
TGGCATCGTGATGGACTCCGGTGACGGGGTCACCCACACTGTGCCCATCTACGAGGGGTATGCCCTCCCC
CATGCCATCCTGCGTCTGGACCTGGCTGGCCGGGACCTGACTGACTACCTCATGAAGATCCTCACCGAGC
GCGGCTACAGCTTCACCACCACGGCCGAGCGGGAAATCGTGCGTGACATTAAGGAGAAGCTGTGCTACGT
CGCCCTGGACTTCGAGCAAGAGATGGCCACGGCTGCTTCCAGCTCCTCCCTGGAGAAGAGCTACGAGCTG
CCTGACGGCCAGGTCATCACCATTGGCAATGAGCGGTTCCGCTGCCCTGAGGCACTCTTCCAGCCTTCCT
TCCTGGGCATGGAGTCCTGTGGCATCCACGAAACTACCTTCAACTCCATCATGAAGTGTGACGTGGACAT
CCGCAAAGACCTGTACGCCAACACAGTGCTGTCTGGCGGCACCACCATGTACCCTGGCATTGCCGACAGG
ATGCAGAAGGAGATCACTGCCCTGGCACCCAGCACAATGAAGATCAAGATCATTGCTCCTCCTGAGCGCA
AGTACTCCGTGTGGATCGGCGGCTCCATCCTGGCCTCGCTGTCCACCTTCCAGCAGATGTGGATCAGCAA
GCAGGAGTATGACGAGTCCGGCCCCTCCATCGTCCACCGCAAATGCTTCTAGGGATCCACCGGATCTAGA
TAACTGATCATAATCAGCCATACCACATTTGTAGAGGTTTTACTTGCTTTAAAAAACCTCCCACACCTCC
CCCTGAACCTGAAACATAAAATGAATGCAATTGTTGTTGTTAACTTGTTTATTGCAGCTTATAATGGTTA
CAAATAAAGCAATAGCATCACAAATTTCACAAATAAAGCATTTTTTTCACTGCATTCTAGTTGTGGTTTG
TCCAAACTCATCAATGTATCTTAAGGCGTAAATTGTAAGCGTTAATATTTTGTTAAAATTCGCGTTAAAT
TTTTGTTAAATCAGCTCATTTTTTAACCAATAGGCCGAAATCGGCAAAATCCCTTATAAATCAAAAGAAT
AGACCGAGATAGGGT
[37 nt withheld, positions 2886-2922]
AAAGAACGTGGACTCCAACGTCAAAGG
[49 nt withheld, positions 2950-2998]
T
[91 nt withheld, positions 3000-3090]
G
[124 nt withheld, positions 3092-3215]
CAGGTGGCACTTTTCGGGGAAATGTGCGCGGAACCCCTATTTGTTTATTTTTCTAAATACATTCAAATAT
GTATCCGCTCATGAGACAATAACCCTGATAAATGCTTCAATAATATTGAAAAAGGAAGAGTCCTGAGGCG
GAAAGAACCAGCTGTGGAATGTGTGTCAGTTAGGGTGTGGAAAGTCCCCAGGCTCCCCAGCAGGCAGAAG
TATGCAAAGCATGCATCTCAATTAGTCAGCAACCATAGTCCCGCCCCTAACTCCGCCCATCCCGCCCCTA
ACTCCGCCCAGTTCCGCCCATTCTCCGCCCCATGGCTGACTAATTTTTTTTATTTATGCAGAGGCCGAGG
CCGCCTCGGCCTCTGAGCTATTCCAGAAGTAGTGAGGAGGCTTTTTTGGAGGCCTAGGCTTTTGCAAAGA
TCGATCAAGAGACAGGATGAGGATCGTTTCGCATGATTGAACAAGATGGATTGCACGCAGGTTCTCCGGC
CGCTTGGGTGGAGAGGCTATTCGGCTATGACTGGGCACAACAGACAATCGGCTGCTCTGATGCCGCCGTG
TTCCGGCTGTCAGCGCAGGGGCGCCCGGTTCTTTTTGTCAAGACCGACCTGTCCGGTGCCCTGAATGAAC
TGCAAGACGAGGCAGCGCGGCTATCGTGGCTGGCCACGACGGGCGTTCCTTGCGCAGCTGTGCTCGACGT
TGTCACTGAAGCGGGAAGGGACTGGCTGCTATTGGGCGAAGTGCCGGGGCAGGATCTCCTGTCATCTCAC
CTTGCTCCTGCCGAGAAAGTATCCATCATGGCTGATGCAATGCGGCGGCTGCATACGCTTGATCCGGCTA
CCTGCCCATTCGACCACCAAGCGAAACATCGCATCGAGCGAGCACGTACTCGGATGGAAGCCGGTCTTGT
CGATCAGGATGATCTGGACGAAGAGCATCAGGGGCTCGCGCCAGCCGAACTGTTCGCCAGGCTCAAGGCG
AGCATGCCCGACGGCGAGGATCTCGTCGTGACCCATGGCGATGCCTGCTTGCCGAATATCATGGTGGAAA
ATGGCCGCTTTTCTGGATTCATCGACTGTGGCCGGCTGGGTGTGGCGGACCGCTATCAGGACATAGCGTT
GGCTACCCGTGATATTGCTGAAGAGCTTGGCGGCGAATGGGCTGACCGCTTCCTCGTGCTTTACGGTATC
GCCGCTCCCGATTCGCAGCGCATCGCCTTCTATCGCCTTCTTGACGAGTTCTTCTGAGCGGGACTCTGGG
GTTCGAAATGACCGACCAAGCGACGCCCAACCTGCCATCACGAGATTTCGATTCCACCGCCGCCTTCTAT
GAAAGGTTGGGCTTCGGAATCGTTTTCCGGGACGCCGGCTGGATGATCCTCCAGCGCGGGGATCTCATGC
TGGAGTTCTTCGCCCACCCTAGGGGGAGGCTAACTGAAACACGGAAGGAGACAATACCGGAAGGAACCCG
CGCTATGACGGCAATAAAAAGACAGAATAAAACGCACGGTGTTGGGTCGTTTGTTCATAAACGCGGGGTT
CGGTCCCAGGGCTGGCACTCTGTCGATACCCCACCGAGACCCCATTGGGGCCAATACGCCCGCGTTTCTT
CCTTTTCCCCACCCCACCCCCCAAGTTCGGGTGAAGGCCCAGGGCTCGCAGCCAACGTCGGGGCGGCAGG
CCCTGCCATAGCCTCAGGTTACTCATATATACTTTAGATTGATTTAAAACTTCATTTTTAATTTAAAAGG
ATCTAGGTGAAGATCCTTTTTGATAATCTCATGACCAAAATCCCTTAACGTGAGTTTTCGTTCCACTGAG
CGTCAGACCCCGTAGAAAAGATCAAAGGATCTTCTTGAGATCCTTTTTTTCTGCGCGTAATCTGCTGCTT
GCAAACAAAAAAACCACCGCTACCAGCGGTGGTTTGTTTGCCGGATCAAGAGCTACCAACTCTTTTTCCG
AAGGTAACTGGCTTCAGCAGAGCGCAGATACCAAATACTGTTCTTCTAGTGTAGCCGTAGTTAGGCCACC
ACTTCAAGAACTCTGTAGCACCGCCTACATACCTCGCTCTGCTAATCCTGTTACCAGTGGCTGCTGCCAG
TGGCGATAAGTCGTGTCTTACCGGGTTGGACTCAAGACGATAGTTACCGGATAAGGCGCAGCGGTCGGGC
TGAACGGGGGGTTCGTGCACACAGCCCAGCTTGGAGCGAACGACCTACACCGAACTGAGATACCTACAGC
GTGAGCTATGAGAAAGCGCCACGCTTCCCGAAGGGAGAAAGGCGGACAGGTATCCGGTAAGCGGCAGGGT
CGGAACAGGAGAGCGCACGAGGGAGCTTCCAGGGGGAAACGCCTGGTATCTTTATAGTCCTGTCGGGTTT
CGCCACCTCTGACTTGAGCGTCGATTTTTGTGATGCTCGTCAGGGGGGCGGAGCCTATGGAAAAACGCCA
GCAACGCGGCCTTTTTACGGTTCCTGGCCTTTTGCTGGCCTTTTGCTCACATGTTCTTTCCTGCGTTATC
CCCTGATTCTGTGGATAACCGTATTACCGCCATGCAT
